>Addgene plasmid #157026 | pD649-HAsp-CNTN5-Fc(DAPA)-AviTag-6xHis | depositor full sequence | sequence record 303161 | Full Sequence
TTTCAATATTATTGAAGCATTTATCAGGGTTATTGTCTCATGAGCGGATACATATTTGAATGTATTTAGA
AAAATAAACAAATAGGGGTCAGTGTTACAACCAATTAACCAATTCTGAACATTATCGCGAGCCCATTTAT
ACCTGAATATGGCTCATAACACCCCTTGCTCATGACCAAAATCCCTTAACGTGAGTTACGCGCGCGTCGT
TCCACTGAGCGTCAGACCCCGTAGAAAAGATCAAAGGATCTTCTTGAGATCCTTTTTTTCTGCGCGTAAT
CTGCTGCTTGCAAACAAAAAAACCACCGCTACCAGCGGTGGTTTGTTTGCCGGATCAAGAGCTACCAACT
CTTTTTCCGAAGGTAACTGGCTTCAGCAGAGCGCAGATACCAAATACTGTTCTTCTAGTGTAGCCGTAGT
TAGCCCACCACTTCAAGAACTCTGTAGCACCGCCTACATACCTCGCTCTGCTAATCCTGTTACCAGTGGC
TGCTGCCAGTGGCGATAAGTCGTGTCTTACCGGGTTGGACTCAAGACGATAGTTACCGGATAAGGCGCAG
CGGTCGGGCTGAACGGGGGGTTCGTGCACACAGCCCAGCTTGGAGCGAACGACCTACACCGAACTGAGAT
ACCTACAGCGTGAGCTATGAGAAAGCGCCACGCTTCCCGAAGGGAGAAAGGCGGACAGGTATCCGGTAAG
CGGCAGGGTCGGAACAGGAGAGCGCACGAGGGAGCTTCCAGGGGGAAACGCCTGGTATCTTTATAGTCCT
GTCGGGTTTCGCCACCTCTGACTTGAGCGTCGATTTTTGTGATGCTCGTCAGGGGGGCGGAGCCTATGGA
AAAACGCCAGCAACGCGGCCTTTTTACGGTTCCTGGCCTTTTGCTGGCCTTTTGCTCACATGTTCTTTCC
TGCGTTATCCCCTGATTCTGTGGATAACCGTATTACCGCCTTTGAGTGAGCTGATACCGCTCGCCGCAGC
CGAACGACCGAGCGCAGCGAGTCAGTGAGCGAGGAAGCGGAAGGCGAGAGTAGGGAACTGCCAGGCATCA
AACTAAGCAGAAGGCCCCTGACGGATGGCCTTTTTGCGTTTCTACAAACTCTTTCTGTGTTGTAAAACGA
CGGCCAGTCTTAAGCTCGGGCCCCCTGGGCGGTTCTGATAACGAGTAATCGTTAATCCGCAAATAACGTA
AAAACCCGCTTCGGCGGGTTTTTTTATGGGGGGAGTTTAGGGAAAGAGCATTTGTCAGAATATTTAAGGG
CGCCTGTCACTTTGCTTGATATATGAGAATTATTTAACCTTATAAATGAGAAAAAAGCAACGCACTTTAA
ATAAGATACGTTGCTTTTTCGATTGATGAACACCTATAATTAAACTATTCATCTATTATTTATGATTTTT
TGTATATACAATATTTCTAGTTTGTTAAAGAGAATTAAGAAAATAAATCTCGAAAATAATAAAGGGAAAA
TCAGTTTTTGATATCAAAATTATACATGTCAACGATAATACAAAATATAATACAAACTATAAGATGTTAT
CAGTATTTATTATCATTTAGAATAAATTTTGTGTCGCCCTTAATTGTGAGCGGATAACAATTACGAGCTT
CATGCACAGTGGCGTTGACTCAATATTGGCCATTAGCCATATTATTCATTGGTTATATAGCATAAATCAA
TATTGGCTATTGGCCATTGCATACGTTGTATCTATATCATAATATGTACATTTATATTGGCTCATGTCCA
ATATGACCGCCATGTTGGCATTGATTATTGACTAGTTATTAATAGTAATCAATTACGGGGTCATTAGTTC
ATAGCCCATATATGGAGTTCCGCGTTACATAACTTACGGTAAATGGCCCGCCTGGCTGACCGCCCAACGA
CCCCCGCCCATTGACGTCAATAATGACGTATGTTCCCATAGTAACGCCAATAGGGACTTTCCATTGACGT
CAATGGGTGGAGTATTTACGGTAAACTGCCCACTTGGCAGTACATCAAGTGTATCATATGCCAAGTACGC
CCCCTATTGACGTCAATGACGGTAAATGGCCCGCCTGGCATTATGCCCAGTACATGACCTTATGGGACTT
TCCTACTTGGCAGTACATCTACGTATTAGTCATCGCTATTACCATGGTGATGCGGTTTTGGCAGTACATC
AATGGGCGTGGATAGCGGTTTGACTCACGGGGATTTCCAAGTCTCCACCCCATTGACGTCAATGGGAGTT
TGTTTTGGCACCAAAATCAACGGGACTTTCCAAAATGTCGTAACAACTCCGCCCCATTGACGCAAATGGG
CGGTAGGCGTGTACGGTGGGAGGTCTATATAAGCAGAGCTCGTTTAGTGAACCGTCAGATCGCCTGGAGA
CGCCATCCACGCTGTTTTGACCTCCATAGAAGACACCGGGACCGATCCAGCCTCCGCGGCCGGGAACGGT
GCATTGGAACGCGGATTCCCCGTGCCAAGAGTGACGTAAGTACCGCCTATAGAGTCTATAGGCCCACCCC
CTTGGCTTCGTTAGAACGCGGCTACAATTAATACATAACCTTATGTATCATACACATACGATTTAGGTGA
CACTATAGAATAACATCCACTTTGCCTTTCTCTCCACAGGTGTCCACTCCCAGGTCCAACTGCACCTCGG
TTCTATCGAAAACGCGCCTGCTAGCGCCACCATGAAGACCATCATTGCCCTGAGCTACATCTTCTGCCTG
GTGTTCGCTGCGGCCGCCGAGTATTCTAAGTCTCTGCCTGGCCTGAGCACCAGCTATGCCGCTCTGCTGA
GAATCAAGAAGTCCAGCAGCAGCTCCCTGTTCGGCAGCAAGACCAGACCTAGATACAGCAGCCCTAGCCT
GGGCACCCTGTCTGCCTCTTCTCCATCTTGGCTTGGCGCCGCTCAGAACTACTACAGCCCCATCAACCTG
TACCACAGCAGCGACGCCTTCAAGCAGGATGAGTCCGTGGATTACGGCCCCGTGTTCGTGCAAGAGCCCG
ACGACATCATCTTCCCCACCGACAGCGACGAGAAGAAGGTGGCCCTGAATTGCGAAGTGCGGGGCAATCC
TGTGCCTAGCTACCGGTGGCTGAGAAACGGCACAGAGATCGACCTGGAAAGCGACTACCGGTACAGCCTG
ATCGACGGCACCTTCATCATCAGCAACCCCAGCGAGGCCAAGGACAGCGGCCATTATCAGTGCCTGGCCA
CCAATACCGTGGGCAGCATTCTGAGCAGAGAGGCCACACTGCAGTTCGCCTACCTGGGCAATTTCAGCGG
CAGAACCAGATCCGCCGTGTCCGTCAGAGAAGGACAAGGCGTGGTGCTGATGTGCAGCCCTCCACCTCAC
AGCCCCGAGATCATCTACAGCTGGGTGTTCAACGAGTTCCCCAGCTTCGTGGCCGAGGACAGCAGACGGT
TCATCAGCCAAGAGACAGGCAATCTGTACATCAGCAAGGTGCAGACCAGCGACGTGGGCTCCTACATCTG
CCTGGTCAAGAACACCGTGACCAACGCCAGAGTGCTGAGCCCTCCTACACCTCTGACACTGAGAAATGAC
GGCGTGATGGGCGAGTACGAGCCCAAGATCGAGGTGCACTTCCCCTTTACTGTGACCGCCGCCAAGGGCA
CCACCGTGAAGATGGAATGTTTCGCCCTGGGCAACCCCGTGCCTACCATCACATGGATGAAGGTCAACGG
CTACATCCCCAGCAAGGCCCGCCTGAGAAAATCTCAGGCCGTGCTGGAAATCCCCAACGTGCAGCTGGAT
GACGCCGGCATCTATGAGTGCAGAGCCGAGAACTCCCGGGGCAAGAATAGCTTCAGAGGCCAGCTGCAGG
TCTACACATACCCTCACTGGGTCGAGAAGCTGAACGATACCCAGCTGGATAGCGGCAGCCCTCTGAGATG
GGAGTGTAAAGCCACCGGCAAGCCCAGACCAACCTACAGATGGCTGAAGAACGGCGTGCCACTGAGCCCA
CAGAGCAGAGTGGAAATGGTCAATGGCGTCCTGATGATCCACAACGTGAACCAGAGCGACGCCGGAATGT
ACCAGTGTCTGGCCGAGAACAAATACGGCGCCATCTACGCCTCTGCCGAGCTGAAGATTCTGGCCAGCGC
TCCCACATTCGCCCTGAACCAGCTGAAGAAAACCATCATCGTGACCAAGGACCAAGAGGTGGTCATCGAG
TGCAAGCCTCAGGGCAGCCCTAAGCCAACCATCAGCTGGAAGAAAGGCGACAGAGCCGTGCGCGAGAACA
AGCGGATTGCCATCCTGCCTGATGGCAGCCTGAGAATCCTGAACGCCAGCAAGAGCGACGAGGGCAAATA
CGTGTGCAGGGGCGAGAATGTGTTTGGCAGCGCCGAGATTATCGCCAGCCTGAGCGTGAAAGAGCCCACC
AGAATCGAGCTGACCCCTAAGAGAACAGAGCTGACCGTGGGCGAGAGCATCGTGCTGAATTGCAAGGCCA
TCCACGATGCCAGCCTGGACGTGACCTTTTACTGGACCCTGAAGGGCCAGCCTATCGACTTCGAGGAAGA
AGGCGGACACTTCGAGTCCATCAGAGCCCAGGCCTCTAGCGCCGATCTGATGATCAGAAATATCCTGCTG
ATGCACGCCGGAAGATACGGCTGCAGAGTGCAGACAACAGCCGACAGCGTGTCCGATGAAGCCGAGCTGC
TTGTTAGAGGCCCTCCTGGACCACCAGGCATCGTGATCGTGGAAGAGATCACCGAGAGCACCGCCACACT
GTCTTGGAGCCCTGCCGCCGATAATCACAGCCCTATCAGCAGCTACAACCTGCAGGCCAGATCTCCCTTT
AGCCTCGGCTGGCAGACCGTGAAAACCGTGCCTGAGATCATCACCGGCGACATGGAATCTGCCATGGCCG
TGGACCTGAATCCTTGGGTCGAGTATGAGTTCAGAGTGGTGGCCACAAATCCCATCGGCACCGGCGATCC
TAGCACACCCAGCAGAATGATCCGGACCAATGAGGCCGTGCCTAAGACAGCCCCTACCAACGTGTCCGGC
AGATCTGGCAGAAGGCACGAGCTGGTTATTGCCTGGGAGCCCGTGTCCGAGGAATTCCAGAATGGCGAAG
GCTTTGGCTACATCGTGGCCTTCAGACCCAATGGCACCAGAGGCTGGAAAGAAAAGATGGTCACCAGCTC
CGAGGCCAGCAAGTTCATCTACCGGGATGAGAGCGTGCCACCACTGACACCCTTCGAAGTGAAAGTGGGC
GTGTACAACAACAAAGGCGACGGCCCTTTCAGCCAGATCGTGGTCATTTGTTCTGCCGAGGGCGAGCCTT
CTGCTGCCCCAACAGATGTGAAAGCCACCTCCGTGTCTGTGTCCGAGATCCTGGTGGCCTGGAAGCACAT
CAAAGAGTCCCTGGGCAGACCTCAGGGCTTCGAAGTCGGCTACTGGAAGGACATGGAACAAGAGGACACC
GCCGAGACAGTGAAAACAAGAGGCAACGAGAGCTTCGTGATCCTGACCGGACTGGAAGGCAACACACTGT
ACCACTTTACCGTGCGGGCCTACAACGGCGCTGGATATGGACCTCCTAGCTCTGAGGTGTCCGCCACCAC
CAAGAAGTCTCCACCATCTCAGGCTCCCTCCAATCTCAGATGGGAGCAGCAGGGATCTCAGGTGTCCCTC
GGATGGGAGCCTGTGATCCCTCTGGCCAATGAGTCTGAGGTCGTGGGCTACAAGGTGTTCTACCGGCAAG
AGGGCCACAGCAACAGCCAAGTGATCGAGACACAGAAACTGCAGGCCGTGGTGCCACTTCCTGATGCCGG
GGTGTACATCATCGAAGTCCGGGCCTATTCTGAAGGCGGAGATGGCACAGCCAGCAGCCAGATTAGAGTG
CCATCTTACAGCGGCGGCAAAGGCGCGCCGGGCGGCGACAAGACCCACACCTGCCCCCCCTGCCCAGCTC
CAGAACTGCTGGGAGGGCCTTCCGTGTTCCTGTTCCCCCCCAAGCCCAAGGACACCCTGATGATCAGCAG
GACCCCCGAGGTGACCTGCGTGGTGGTGGCCGTGTCCCACGAGGACCCAGAGGTGAAGTTCAACTGGTAC
GTGGACGGCGTGGAGGTGCACAACGCCAAGACCAAGCCCAGAGAGGAGCAGTACAACAGCACCTACAGGG
TGGTGTCCGTGCTGACCGTGCTGCACCAGGACTGGCTGAACGGCAAAGAATACAAGTGCAAAGTCTCCAA
CAAGGCCCTGGCTGCCCCAATCGAAAAGACAATCAGCAAGGCCAAGGGCCAGCCACGGGAGCCCCAGGTG
TACACCCTGCCCCCCAGCCGGGAGGAGATGACCAAGAACCAGGTGTCCCTGACCTGTCTGGTGAAGGGCT
TCTACCCCAGCGATATCGCCGTGGAGTGGGAGAGCAACGGCCAGCCCGAGAACAACTACAAGACCACCCC
CCCAGTGCTGGACAGCGACGGCAGCTTCTTCCTGTACAGCAAGCTGACCGTGGACAAGTCCAGGTGGCAG
CAGGGCAACGTGTTCAGCTGCAGCGTGATGCACGAGGCCCTGCACAACCACTACACCCAGAAGTCCCTGA
GCCTGAGCCCCGGCGGCAGCGGTCTTAATGATATTTTCGAGGCTCAGAAGATTGAGTGGCATGAACACCA
CCACCATCACCACTAAGGCCGGCCTGTAGTCACTGGCACAACGCGTTACCCGGTAAGCCAATCGGGTATA
CACGGTCGTCATACTGCAGACAGGGTTCTTCTACTTTGCAAGATAGTCTTGAGTAGTAAAATAAATAGAT
AGAGAAAATCAGCCTCGACTGTGCCTTCTAGTTGCCAGCCATCTGTTGTTTGCCCCTCCCCCGTGCCTTC
CTTGACCCTGGAAGGTGCCACTCCCACTGTCCTTTCCTAATAAAATGAGGAAATTGCATCACAACACTCA
ACCCTATCTCGGTCTATTCTTTTGATTTATAAGGGATTTTGCCGATTTCGGCCTATTGGTTAAAAAATGA
GCTGATTTAACAAAAATTTAACGCGAATTAATTCTGTGGAATGTGTGTCAGTTAGGGTGTGGAAAGTCCC
CAGGCTCCCCAGCAGGCAGAAGTATGCAAAGCATGCATCTCAATTAGTCAGCAACCAGGTGTGGAAAGTC
CCCAGGCTCCCCAGCAGGCAGAAGTATGCAAAGCATGCATCTCAATTAGTCAGCAACCATAGTCCCGCCC
CTAACTCCGCCCATCCCGCCCCTAACTCCGCCCAGTTCCGCCCATTCTCCGCCCCATGGCTGACTAATTT
TTTTTATTTATGCAGAGGCCGAGGCCGCCTCTGCCTCTGAGCTATTCCAGAAGTAGTGAGGAGGCTTTTT
TGGAGGCCTAGGCTTTTGCAAAAAGCTCCCGGGAGCTTGTATATCCATTTTCGGATCTGATCAGCACGTG
TTGACAATTAATCATCGGCATAGTATATCGGCATAGTATAATACGACAAGGTGAGGAACTAAACCATGAC
CGAGTACAAGCCCACGGTGCGCCTCGCCACCCGCGACGACGTCCCCAGGGCCGTACGCACCCTCGCCGCC
GCGTTCGCCGACTACCCCGCCACGCGCCACACCGTCGATCCGGACCGCCACATCGAGCGGGTCACCGAGC
TGCAAGAACTCTTCCTCACGCGCGTCGGGCTCGACATCGGCAAGGTGTGGGTCGCGGACGACGGCGCCGC
GGTGGCGGTCTGGACCACGCCGGAGAGCGTCGAAGCGGGGGCGGTGTTCGCCGAGATCGGCCCGCGCATG
GCCGAGTTGAGCGGTTCCCGGCTGGCCGCGCAGCAACAGATGGAAGGCCTCCTGGCGCCGCACCGGCCCA
AGGAGCCCGCGTGGTTCCTGGCCACCGTCGGCGTCTCGCCCGACCACCAGGGCAAGGGTCTGGGCAGCGC
CGTCGTGCTCCCCGGAGTGGAGGCGGCCGAGCGCGCCGGGGTGCCCGCCTTCCTGGAGACATCCGCGCCC
CGCAACCTCCCCTTCTACGAGCGGCTCGGCTTCACCGTCACCGCCGACGTCGAGGTGCCCGAAGGACCGC
GCACCTGGTGCATGACCCGCAAGCCCGGTGCCTGACACGTGCTACGAGATTTCGATTCCACCGCCGCCTT
CTATGAAAGGTTGGGCTTCGGAATCGTTTTCCGGGACGCCGGCTGGATGATCCTCCAGCGCGGGGATCTC
ATGCTGGAGTTCTTCGCCCACCCCAACTTGTTTATTGCAGCTTATAATGGTTACAAATAAAGCAATAGCA
TCACAAATTTCACAAATAAAGCATTTTTTTCACTGCATTCTAGTTGTGGTTTGTCCAAACTCATCAATGT
ATCTTATCATGTCTGTATACCGTCGACCTCTAGCTAGAGCTTGGCGTAATCATGGTCATTACCAATGCTT
AATCAGTGAGGCACCTATCTCAGCGATCTGTCTATTTCGTTCATCCATAGTTGCCTGACTCCCCGTCGTG
TAGATAACTACGATACGGGAGGGCTTACCATCTGGCCCCAGCGCTGCGATGATACCGCGAGAACCACGCT
CACCGGCTCCGGATTTATCAGCAATAAACCAGCCAGCCGGAAGGGCCGAGCGCAGAAGTGGTCCTGCAAC
TTTATCCGCCTCCATCCAGTCTATTAATTGTTGCCGGGAAGCTAGAGTAAGTAGTTCGCCAGTTAATAGT
TTGCGCAACGTTGTTGCCATCGCTACAGGCATCGTGGTGTCACGCTCGTCGTTTGGTATGGCTTCATTCA
GCTCCGGTTCCCAACGATCAAGGCGAGTTACATGATCCCCCATGTTGTGCAAAAAAGCGGTTAGCTCCTT
CGGTCCTCCGATCGTTGTCAGAAGTAAGTTGGCCGCAGTGTTATCACTCATGGTTATGGCAGCACTGCAT
AATTCTCTTACTGTCATGCCATCCGTAAGATGCTTTTCTGTGACTGGTGAGTACTCAACCAAGTCATTCT
GAGAATAGTGTATGCGGCGACCGAGTTGCTCTTGCCCGGCGTCAATACGGGATAATACCGCGCCACATAG
CAGAACTTTAAAAGTGCTCATCATTGGAAAACGTTCTTCGGGGCGAAAACTCTCAAGGATCTTACCGCTG
TTGAGATCCAGTTCGATGTAACCCACTCGTGCACCCAACTGATCTTCAGCATCTTTTACTTTCACCAGCG
TTTCTGGGTGAGCAAAAACAGGAAGGCAAAATGCCGCAAAAAAGGGAATAAGGGCGACACGGAAATGTTG
AATACTCATATTCTTCCTT
Features (pLannotate 1.2.2; 21 found; start..end, strand, type, name):
    119..143     -  CDS            KanR (fragment): aminoglycoside phosphotransferase; aph(3')-Ia; confers resistance to kanamycin
    254..842     +  rep_origin     ori: high-copy-number ColE1/pMB1/pBR322/pUC origin of replication
   1067..1084    +  terminator     rrnB T2 terminator (fragment): transcription terminator T2 from the E. coli rrnB gene
   1109..1128    -  CDS            lacZα (fragment): LacZα fragment of β-galactosidase; lacZ fragment
   1584..1600    +  protein_bind   lac operator: The lac repressor binds to the lac operator to inhibit transcription in E. coli. This inhibition can be relieved by adding lactose or isopropyl-β-D-thiogalactopyranoside (IPTG). lac repressor encoded by lacI
   1843..2146    +  enhancer       CMV enhancer: human cytomegalovirus immediate early enhancer
   2147..2350    +  promoter       CMV promoter: human cytomegalovirus (CMV) immediate early promoter
   2486..2529    +  intron         CMV intron (fragment): modified intron A from human cytomegalovirus
   2581..2599    +  promoter       SP6 promoter: promoter for bacteriophage SP6 RNA polymerase
   2603..2640    +  CDS            IgH signal sequence (fragment): signal sequence from the mouse immunoglobulin heavy chain variable region
   2683..5901    +  CDS            CNTN5: CNTN5_HUMAN - Experimental evidence at protein level: Swiss-Prot protein existence level 1. Contactins mediate cell surface interactions during nervous system development. Has some neurite outgrowth-promoting activity in the cerebral cortical neurons but not in hippocampal neurons. Probably involved in neuronal activity in the auditory system (By similarity). From Homo sapiens (Human).
   5917..6594    +  CDS            IGHG1 (fragment): IGHG1_HUMAN - Experimental evidence at protein level: Swiss-Prot protein existence level 1. Constant region of immunoglobulin heavy chains. Immunoglobulins, also known as antibodies, are membrane-bound or secreted glycoproteins produced by B lymphocytes. In the recognition phase of humoral immunity, the membrane-bound immunoglobulins serve as receptors which, upon binding of a specific antigen, trigger the clonal expansion and differentiation of B lymphocytes into immunoglobulins- secreting plasma cells. Secreted immunoglobulins mediate the effector phase of humoral immunity, which results in
   6809..6920    +  polyA_signal   bGH poly(A) signal: bovine growth hormone polyadenylation signal
   6921..7029    +  rep_origin     f1 ori (fragment): f1 bacteriophage origin of replication; arrow indicates direction of (+) strand synthesis
   7043..7372    +  promoter       SV40 promoter: SV40 enhancer and early promoter
   7420..7467    +  promoter       EM7 promoter: synthetic bacterial promoter&nbsp
   7486..8085    +  CDS            PuroR (fragment): puromycin N-acetyltransferase; pac from Streptomyces; confers resistance to puromycin
   8095..8220    +  CDS            ble (fragment): BLE_KLEPN - Experimental evidence at protein level: Swiss-Prot protein existence level 1. Binding protein with a strong affinity to the bleomycin family of antibiotics. Binds to CL990; an antimitotic-antibiotic compound. From Klebsiella pneumoniae.
   8215..8336    +  polyA_signal   SV40 poly(A) signal: SV40 polyadenylation signal
   8389..9249    -  CDS            AmpR: β-lactamase; bla; confers resistance to ampicillin, carbenicillin, and related antibiotics
   9252..89      -  promoter       AmpR promoter (fragment) (across the origin): bla
