[The description below was written by a language model from this plasmid's Addgene catalogue record and pLannotate feature annotations shown in this document.]
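Description:
pD649-HAsp-CNTN5-Fc(DAPA)-AviTag-6xHis is a mammalian expression plasmid of about 9.3 kb, built on the pD649 backbone, for producing the extracellular domain of human contactin-5 (CNTN5, also known as NB-2) as a secreted Fc fusion protein. It is propagated in E. coli as a high-copy plasmid through a ColE1/pUC-type origin and selected with ampicillin via a full-length β-lactamase gene. The annotation also shows short remnants of KanR, lacZα, an rrnB terminator and an f1 origin, which appear to be nonfunctional backbone leftovers.

Expression is driven by the CMV enhancer and immediate-early promoter, followed by a fragment of CMV intron A. An SP6 promoter lies just upstream of the coding region and can serve for in vitro transcription or as a sequencing primer site. The open reading frame begins with a secretion signal, named "HAsp" in the construct title and partly matched by the annotation software to an immunoglobulin heavy-chain leader. It continues through the CNTN5 ectodomain, which was cloned between two retained restriction sites, into a human IgG1 Fc region. The Fc carries the D265A and P329A (DAPA) substitutions, which are generally used to reduce Fc effector binding. According to the catalogue entry, an AviTag for site-specific biotinylation and a 6xHis tag for affinity purification follow at the C terminus, although neither is annotated in the feature table. A bGH polyadenylation signal ends the transcript. A separate SV40/EM7 promoter cassette carries a puromycin N-acetyltransferase sequence with an SV40 poly(A) signal, which could allow selection in mammalian cells.

The plasmid belongs to a collection made for mapping interactions among human immunoglobulin-superfamily cell-surface proteins. The depositor notes that some members may carry an IS4-like transposase insertion upstream of the CMV promoter, but none is annotated here.
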