Addgene plasmid #157026: pD649-HAsp-CNTN5-Fc(DAPA)-AviTag-6xHis
Purpose: Mammalian expression of cell-surface protein extracellular domain fused to Fc(DAPA)-Avi-6xHis. Protein is secreted from cells.
Depositing lab: Chris Garcia. Depositing organization: Stanford University. Publication: A Human IgSF Cell-Surface Interactome Reveals a Complex Network of Protein-Protein Interactions. Wojtowicz WM, Vielmetter J, Fernandes RA, Siepe DH, Eastman CL, Chisholm GB, Cox S, Klock H, Anderson PW, Rue SM, Miller JJ, Glaser SM, Bragstad ML, Vance J, Lam AW, Lesley SA, Zinn K, Garcia KC. Cell. 2020 Aug 20;182(4):1027-1043.e17. doi: 10.1016/j.cell.2020.07.025. PubMed 32822567.
Backbone
  Vector backbone: pD649
  Backbone size w/o insert (bp): 6106
  Vector type: Mammalian Expression
Growth in bacteria
  Bacterial resistance: Ampicillin, 100 μg/mL
  Growth temperature: 37°C
  Growth strain: DH5alpha
  Copy number: High Copy
Gene/Insert
  Gene/Insert name: CNTN5
  Species: H. sapiens (human)
  Insert size (bp): 3153
  Mutation: Fc region of human IgG contains D265A and P329A mutations (DAPA)
  Entrez Gene: CNTN5 (a.k.a. NB-2, HNB-2s, MGC163491)
  Promoter: CMV/SP6
  Tag / fusion protein: Fc(DAPA)-AviTag-6xHis (C terminal on backbone)
  Cloning method: Restriction Enzyme; 5′ cloning site GCGGCCGC (not destroyed); 3′ cloning site GGCGCGCC (not destroyed)
  Sequencing primers: 5′ ATTTAGGTGACACTATAG; 3′ CACGTACCAGTTGAACTTCACC
Resource information
  A portion of this plasmid was derived from a plasmid made by: synthesis by ThermoFisher
Terms and licenses: Academic/Nonprofit Terms; Industry Terms: Not Available to Industry
Depositor comments: Some plasmids in this collection may have an IS4-like element ISVsa5 family transposase upstream of the CMV promoter.
How to cite: pD649-HAsp-CNTN5-Fc(DAPA)-AviTag-6xHis was a gift from Chris Garcia (Addgene plasmid # 157026 ; http://n2t.net/addgene:157026 ; RRID:Addgene_157026)
