>Addgene plasmid #157026 | pD649-HAsp-CNTN5-Fc(DAPA)-AviTag-6xHis | depositor partial sequence | sequence record 303162 | insert (extracellular domain)
GAGTATTCTAAGTCTCTGCCTGGCCTGAGCACCAGCTATGCCGCTCTGCTGAGAATCAAGAAGTCCAGCA
GCAGCTCCCTGTTCGGCAGCAAGACCAGACCTAGATACAGCAGCCCTAGCCTGGGCACCCTGTCTGCCTC
TTCTCCATCTTGGCTTGGCGCCGCTCAGAACTACTACAGCCCCATCAACCTGTACCACAGCAGCGACGCC
TTCAAGCAGGATGAGTCCGTGGATTACGGCCCCGTGTTCGTGCAAGAGCCCGACGACATCATCTTCCCCA
CCGACAGCGACGAGAAGAAGGTGGCCCTGAATTGCGAAGTGCGGGGCAATCCTGTGCCTAGCTACCGGTG
GCTGAGAAACGGCACAGAGATCGACCTGGAAAGCGACTACCGGTACAGCCTGATCGACGGCACCTTCATC
ATCAGCAACCCCAGCGAGGCCAAGGACAGCGGCCATTATCAGTGCCTGGCCACCAATACCGTGGGCAGCA
TTCTGAGCAGAGAGGCCACACTGCAGTTCGCCTACCTGGGCAATTTCAGCGGCAGAACCAGATCCGCCGT
GTCCGTCAGAGAAGGACAAGGCGTGGTGCTGATGTGCAGCCCTCCACCTCACAGCCCCGAGATCATCTAC
AGCTGGGTGTTCAACGAGTTCCCCAGCTTCGTGGCCGAGGACAGCAGACGGTTCATCAGCCAAGAGACAG
GCAATCTGTACATCAGCAAGGTGCAGACCAGCGACGTGGGCTCCTACATCTGCCTGGTCAAGAACACCGT
GACCAACGCCAGAGTGCTGAGCCCTCCTACACCTCTGACACTGAGAAATGACGGCGTGATGGGCGAGTAC
GAGCCCAAGATCGAGGTGCACTTCCCCTTTACTGTGACCGCCGCCAAGGGCACCACCGTGAAGATGGAAT
GTTTCGCCCTGGGCAACCCCGTGCCTACCATCACATGGATGAAGGTCAACGGCTACATCCCCAGCAAGGC
CCGCCTGAGAAAATCTCAGGCCGTGCTGGAAATCCCCAACGTGCAGCTGGATGACGCCGGCATCTATGAG
TGCAGAGCCGAGAACTCCCGGGGCAAGAATAGCTTCAGAGGCCAGCTGCAGGTCTACACATACCCTCACT
GGGTCGAGAAGCTGAACGATACCCAGCTGGATAGCGGCAGCCCTCTGAGATGGGAGTGTAAAGCCACCGG
CAAGCCCAGACCAACCTACAGATGGCTGAAGAACGGCGTGCCACTGAGCCCACAGAGCAGAGTGGAAATG
GTCAATGGCGTCCTGATGATCCACAACGTGAACCAGAGCGACGCCGGAATGTACCAGTGTCTGGCCGAGA
ACAAATACGGCGCCATCTACGCCTCTGCCGAGCTGAAGATTCTGGCCAGCGCTCCCACATTCGCCCTGAA
CCAGCTGAAGAAAACCATCATCGTGACCAAGGACCAAGAGGTGGTCATCGAGTGCAAGCCTCAGGGCAGC
CCTAAGCCAACCATCAGCTGGAAGAAAGGCGACAGAGCCGTGCGCGAGAACAAGCGGATTGCCATCCTGC
CTGATGGCAGCCTGAGAATCCTGAACGCCAGCAAGAGCGACGAGGGCAAATACGTGTGCAGGGGCGAGAA
TGTGTTTGGCAGCGCCGAGATTATCGCCAGCCTGAGCGTGAAAGAGCCCACCAGAATCGAGCTGACCCCT
AAGAGAACAGAGCTGACCGTGGGCGAGAGCATCGTGCTGAATTGCAAGGCCATCCACGATGCCAGCCTGG
ACGTGACCTTTTACTGGACCCTGAAGGGCCAGCCTATCGACTTCGAGGAAGAAGGCGGACACTTCGAGTC
CATCAGAGCCCAGGCCTCTAGCGCCGATCTGATGATCAGAAATATCCTGCTGATGCACGCCGGAAGATAC
GGCTGCAGAGTGCAGACAACAGCCGACAGCGTGTCCGATGAAGCCGAGCTGCTTGTTAGAGGCCCTCCTG
GACCACCAGGCATCGTGATCGTGGAAGAGATCACCGAGAGCACCGCCACACTGTCTTGGAGCCCTGCCGC
CGATAATCACAGCCCTATCAGCAGCTACAACCTGCAGGCCAGATCTCCCTTTAGCCTCGGCTGGCAGACC
GTGAAAACCGTGCCTGAGATCATCACCGGCGACATGGAATCTGCCATGGCCGTGGACCTGAATCCTTGGG
TCGAGTATGAGTTCAGAGTGGTGGCCACAAATCCCATCGGCACCGGCGATCCTAGCACACCCAGCAGAAT
GATCCGGACCAATGAGGCCGTGCCTAAGACAGCCCCTACCAACGTGTCCGGCAGATCTGGCAGAAGGCAC
GAGCTGGTTATTGCCTGGGAGCCCGTGTCCGAGGAATTCCAGAATGGCGAAGGCTTTGGCTACATCGTGG
CCTTCAGACCCAATGGCACCAGAGGCTGGAAAGAAAAGATGGTCACCAGCTCCGAGGCCAGCAAGTTCAT
CTACCGGGATGAGAGCGTGCCACCACTGACACCCTTCGAAGTGAAAGTGGGCGTGTACAACAACAAAGGC
GACGGCCCTTTCAGCCAGATCGTGGTCATTTGTTCTGCCGAGGGCGAGCCTTCTGCTGCCCCAACAGATG
TGAAAGCCACCTCCGTGTCTGTGTCCGAGATCCTGGTGGCCTGGAAGCACATCAAAGAGTCCCTGGGCAG
ACCTCAGGGCTTCGAAGTCGGCTACTGGAAGGACATGGAACAAGAGGACACCGCCGAGACAGTGAAAACA
AGAGGCAACGAGAGCTTCGTGATCCTGACCGGACTGGAAGGCAACACACTGTACCACTTTACCGTGCGGG
CCTACAACGGCGCTGGATATGGACCTCCTAGCTCTGAGGTGTCCGCCACCACCAAGAAGTCTCCACCATC
TCAGGCTCCCTCCAATCTCAGATGGGAGCAGCAGGGATCTCAGGTGTCCCTCGGATGGGAGCCTGTGATC
CCTCTGGCCAATGAGTCTGAGGTCGTGGGCTACAAGGTGTTCTACCGGCAAGAGGGCCACAGCAACAGCC
AAGTGATCGAGACACAGAAACTGCAGGCCGTGGTGCCACTTCCTGATGCCGGGGTGTACATCATCGAAGT
CCGGGCCTATTCTGAAGGCGGAGATGGCACAGCCAGCAGCCAGATTAGAGTGCCATCTTACAGCGGCGGC
AAA
